>Addgene plasmid #162457 | pJYDN3p | addgene full sequence | sequence record 321472 | Addgene NGS Result
AAAATAGAAAGTAAAAAAAGAAATTAAAGAAAAAATAGTTTTTGTTTTCCGAAGATGTAAAAGACTCTAG
GGGGATCGCCAACAAATACTACCTTTTATCTTGCTCTTCCTGCTCTCAGGTATTAATGCCGAATTGTTTC
ATCTTGTCTGTGTAGAAGACCACACACGAAAATCCTGTGATTTTACATTTTACTTATCGTTAATCGAATG
TATATCTATTTAATCTGCTTTTCTTGTCTAATAAATATATATGTAAAGTACGCTTTTTGTTGAAATTTTT
TAAACCTTTGTTTATTTTTTTTTCTTCATTCCGTAACTCTTCTACCTTCTTTATTTACTTTCTAAAATCC
AAATACAAAACATAAAAATAAATAAACACAGAGTAAATTCCCAAATTATTCCATCATTAAAAGATACGAG
GCGCGTGTAAGTTACAGGCAAGCGATCCGTCTAAGAAACCATTATTATCATGACATTAACCTATAAAAAT
AGGCGTATCACGAGGCCCTTTCGTCTCGAGGGCGCGTCAGCGGGTGTTGGCGGGTGTCGGGGCTGGCTTA
ACTATGCGGCATCAGAGCAGATTGTACTGAGAGTGCACCATAGATCACGACATTACTATATATATAATAT
AGGAAGCATTTAATAGAACAGCATCGTAATATATGTGTACTTTGCAGTTATGACGCCAGATGGCAGTAGT
GGAAGATATTCTTTATTGAAAAATAGCTTGTCACCTTACGTACAATCTTGATCCGGAGCTTTTCTTTTTT
TGCCGATTAAGAATTAATTCGGTCGAAAAAAGAAAAGGAGAGGGCCAAGAGGGAGGGCATTGGTGACTAT
TGAGCACGTGAGTATACGTGATTAAGCACACAAAGGCAGCTTGGAGTATGTCTGTTATTAATTTCACAGG
TAGTTCTGGTCCATTGGTGAAAGTTTGCGGCTTGCAGAGCACAGAGGCCGCAGAATGTGCTCTAGATTCC
GATGCTGACTTGCTGGGTATTATATGTGTGCCCAATAGAAAGAGAACAATTGACCCGGTTATTGCAAGGA
AAATTTCAAGTCTTGTAAAAGCATATAAAAATAGTTCAGGCACTCCGAAATACTTGGTTGGCGTGTTTCG
TAATCAACCTAAGGAGGATGTTTTGGCTCTGGTCAATGATTACGGCATTGATATCGTCCAACTGCATGGA
GATGAGTCGTGGCAAGAATACCAAGAGTTCCTCGGTTTGCCAGTTATTAAAAGACTCGTATTTCCAAAAG
ACTGCAACATACTACTCAGTGCAGCTTCACAGAAACCTCATTCGTTTATTCCCTTGTTTGATTCAGAAGC
AGGTGGGACAGGTGAACTTTTGGATTGGAACTCGATTTCTGACTGGGTTGGAAGGCAAGAGAGCCCCGAA
AGCTTACATTTTATGTTAGCTGGTGGACTGACGCCAGAAAATGTTGGTGATGCGCTTAGATTAAATGGCG
TTATTGGTGTTGATGTAAGCGGAGGTGTGGAGACAAATGGTGTAAAAGACTCTAACAAAATAGCAAATTT
CGTCAAAAATGCTAAGAAATAGGTTATTACTGAGTAGTATTTATTTAAGTATTGTTTGTGCACTTGCCGA
TCTATGCGGTGTGAAATACCGCAAAAGTATGTGTAAAGTTGGTAACGGAACGAAAAATAGAAAAGGATAT
TACATGGGAAAACATGTTGTTTACGGAGAAATGAAAAGTATATTGTATTTTGTACGAGCTAAAAGTACAG
TGGGAACAAAGTCGATTTTGTTACATCTACACTGTTGTTATCAGATCTCTATTATTCAGAGGCCCTTCTA
TAAGATCTAACAGCAACAACATCACCCATGGTCAAAGTAACAACCAATTTACCGTCCTTGATTTCTCTGA
CGTAAGTGGTTTCTTTACCATCCCACTTTTGAACGTAAACCAACTTCTCACCAGACAAGTTAACAACGGA
CTTAACACCCTTTCTTCTATCGGATGGAAATTCGTCGAATTCTTCACCCAACTTGAAAGAAACTTGGGTA
TCCAAAAAAGTTGGTGGACCGTTTTCAATCTTGACGGTCATCTTATCACCATCCTTTTGAGAAATGTACA
AGACTGGAGTAGTAGCATCACCAGCATCAGCCAATTCTTTTGGGGCACCGATAGCCTTCAAGTATTCACC
AAAATTTTCAGAGGATTCGATCTTCCAGGTGCCAACAAATTTTTCTAACATCAAATCTTCTTCAGAGATC
AACTTCTGTTCATGGCTAGCCGACCCTCCGCCTCCGCTACCACCTCCACCAGAGCCTCCTCCACCACTAG
CCTGCAGAGCGTAGTCTGGAACGTCGTATGGGTATCTACCTTCAATCGTCGAGCTATTGTCCTTAAAAAC
ATACTGTGTGTTTATGGGGCTGCCTTTGCTAGTTGTTGAGGGGTGAGAACCGCAATTACTGACAAACGTT
ACTGATTTGTAATATTCAAAAACTCCTTGCATTGCCTTCCCGTTGGCCAAAATAGTAGTCGTTGACAATG
AGTACGGCGTCGATTCTAAAGTTGGTGAGGGGATTTGCTCGCATATAGTTGTCAGTTCCTGTGCAGAAAC
GGATCCGCCCCCCTCGAGATAAGGCGCCTTAATTAAGCATGCTTCCATATGTGGTTCGGTTAATCTTCTT
CTCAATTCTTCTTCCAATCTGGATGGACCATTAGCTGGAGCAGCCAAAGCAGAAGAAGCAGCAAAAACAA
CAGCGGTGAAAATAGATGGGAACCTCATCTTAATTGAAAATGTATGAAGTAGGGAATTCGATCCGGGGTT
TTTTCTCCTTGACGTTAAAGTATAGAGGTATATTAACAATTTTTTGTTGATACTTTTATTACATTTGAAT
AAGAAGTAATACAAACCGAAAATGTTGAAAGTATTAGTTAAAGTGGTTATGCAGTTTTTGCATTTATATA
TCTGTTAATAGATCAAAAATCATCGCTTCGCTGATTAATTACCCCAGAAATAAGGCTAAAAAACTAATCG
CATTATCATCCTATGGTTGTTAATTTGATTCGTTCATTTGAAGGTTTGTGGGGCCAGGTTACTGCCAATT
TTTCCTCTTCATAACCATAAAAGCTAGTATTGTAGAATCTTTATTGTTCGGAGCAGTGCGGCGCGAGGCA
CATCTGCGTTTCAGGAACGCGACCGGTGAAGACGAGGACGCACGGAGGAGAGTCTTCCTTCGGAGGGCTG
TCACCCGCTCGGCGGCTTCTAATCCGTACTTCAATATAGCAATGAGCAGTTAAGCGTATTACTGAAAGTT
CCAAAGAGAAGGTTTTTTTAGGCTAAGATAATGGGGCTCTTTACATTTCCACAACATATAAGTAAGATTA
GATATGGATATGTATATGGTGGTAATGCCATGTAATATGATTATTAAACTTCTTTGCGTCCATCCAAAAA
AAAAGTAAGAATTTTTGAAAATTCAAGGAATTGGTACCAGCTTTTGTTCCCTTTAGTGAGGGTTAATTTC
GAGCTTGGCGTAATCATGGTCATAGCTGTTTCCTGTGTGAAATTGTTATCCGCTCACAATTCCACACAAC
ATACGAGCCGGAAGCATAAAGTGTAAAGCCTGGGGTGCCTAATGAGTGAGCTAACTCACATTAATTGCGT
TGCGCTCACTGCCCGCTTTCCAGTCGGGAAACCTGTCGTGCCAGCTGCATTAATGAATCGGCCAACGCGC
GGGGAGAGGCGGTTTGCGTATTGGGCGCTCTTCCGCTTCCTCGCTCACTGACTCGCTGCGCTCGGTCGTT
CGGCTGCGGCGAGCGGTATCAGCTCACTCAAAGGCGGTAATACGGTTATCCACAGAATCAGGGGATAACG
CAGGAAAGAACATGTGAGCAAAAGGCCAGCAAAATGACAGCTCAGTTACAAAGTGCCGCGTTGCTGGCGT
TTTTCCATAGGCTCCGCCCCCCTGACGAGCATCACAAAAATCGACGCTCAAGTCAGAGGTGGCGAAACCC
GACAGGACTATAAAGATACCAGGCGTTTCCCCCTGGAAGCTCCCTCGTGCGCTCTCCTGTTCCGACCCTG
CCGCTTACCGGATACCTGTCCGCCTTTCTCCCTTCGGGAAGCGTGGCGCTTTCTCATAGCTCACGCTGTA
GGTATCTCAGTTCGGTGTAGGTCGTTCGCTCCAAGCTGGGCTGTGTGCACGAACCCCCCGTTCAGCCCGA
CCGCTGCGCCTTATCCGGTAACTATCGTCTTGAGTCCAACCCGGTAAGACACGACTTATCGCCACTGGCA
GCAGCCACTGGTAACAGGATTAGCAGAGCGAGGTATGTAGGCGGTGCTACAGAGTTCTTGAAGTGGTGGC
CTAACTACGGCTACACTAGAAGAACAGTATTTGGTATCTGCGCTCTGCTGAAGCCAGTTACCTTCGGAAA
AAGAGTTGGTAGCTCTTGATCCGGCAAACAAACCACCGCTGGTAGCGGTGGTTTTTTTGTTTGCAAGCAG
CAGATTACGCGCAGAAAAAAAGGATCTCAAGAAGATCCTTTGATCTTTTCTACGGGGTCTGACGCTCAGT
GGAACGAAAACTCACGTTAAGGGATTTTGGTCATGAGATTATCAAAAAGGATCTTCACCTAGATCCTTTT
AAATTAAAAATGAAGTTTTAAATCAATCTAAAGTATATATGAGTAAACTTGGTCTGACAGTTAGAAAAAC
TCATCGAGCATCAAATGAAACTGCAATTTATTCATATCAGGATTATCAATACCATATTTTTGAAAAAGCC
GTTTCTGTAATGAAGGAGAAAACTCACCGAGGCAGTTCCATAGGATGGCAAGATCCTGGTATCGGTCTGC
GATTCCGACTCGTCCAACATCAATACAACCTATTAATTTCCCCTCGTCAAAAATAAGGTTATCAAGTGAG
AAATCACCATGAGTGACGACTGAATCCGGTGAGAATGGCAAAAGCTTATGCATTTCTTTCCAGACTTGTT
CAACAGGCCAGCCATTACGCTCGTCATCAAAATCACTCGCATCAACCAAACCGTTATTCATTCGTGATTG
CGCCTGAGCGAGACGAAATACGCGATCGCTGTTAAAAGGACAATTACAAACAGGAATCGAATGCAACCGG
CGCAGGAACACTGCCAGCGCATCAACAATATTTTCACCTGAATCAGGATATTCTTCTAATACCTGGAATG
CTGTTTTCCCGGGGATCGCAGTGGTGAGTAACCATGCATCATCAGGAGTACGGATAAAATGCTTGATGGT
CGGAAGAGGCATAAATTCCGTCAGCCAGTTTAGTCTGACCATCTCATCTGTAACATCATTGGCAACGCTA
CCTTTGCCATGTTTCAGAAACAACTCTGGCGCATCGGGCTTCCCATACAATCGATAGATTGTCGCACCTG
ATTGCCCGACATTATCGCGAGCCCATTTATACCCATATAAATCAGCATCCATGTTGGAATTTAATCGCGG
CCTCGAGCAAGACGTTTCCCGTTGAATATGGCTCATACTCTTCCTTTTTCAATATTATTGAAGCATTTAT
CAGGGTTATTGTCTCATGAGCGGATACATATTTGAATGTATTTAGAAAAATAAACAAATAGGGGTTCCGC
GCACATTTCCCCGAAAAGTGCCACCTGGGTCCTTTTCATCACGTGCTATAAAAATAATTATAATTTAAAT
TTTTTAATATAAATATATAAATTA
Features (pLannotate 1.2.2; 18 found; start..end, strand, type, name):
    553..602     +  misc_feature   bom (fragment): basis of mobility region from pBR322
    740..887     +  promoter       TRP1 promoter: S. cerevisiae TRP1
    888..1562    +  CDS            TRP1: phosphoribosylanthranilate isomerase, required for tryptophan biosynthesis; S. cerevisiae TRP1; yeast auxotrophic marker
   1613..1633    +  misc_feature   bom (fragment): basis of mobility region from pBR322
   1805..2221    -  CDS            UnaG: UnaG is a basic (constitutively fluorescent) green fluorescent protein published in 2013, derived from Anguilla japonica. It has low acid sensitivity. It requires the cofactor bilirubin for fluorescence.
   2375..2593    -  CDS            AGA2 (fragment): AGA2_YEAST - Experimental evidence at protein level: Swiss-Prot protein existence level 1. Receptor binding subunit of the a-agglutinin heterodimer. S.cerevisiae a and alpha cells express the complementary cell surface glycoproteins a-agglutinin and alpha-agglutinin, respectively, which interact with one another to promote cellular aggregation during mating. From Saccharomyces cerevisiae (strain ATCC 204508 / S288c) (Baker's yeast).
   2690..2758    -  CDS            MF(ALPHA)1 (fragment): MFAL1_YEAST - Also known as MF-ALPHA-1, MFAL1. Experimental evidence at protein level: Swiss-Prot protein existence level 1. The active factor is excreted into the culture medium by haploid cells of the alpha mating type and acts on cells of the opposite mating type (type A). It mediates the conjugation process between the two types by inhibiting the initiation of DNA synthesis in type a cells and synchronizing them with type alpha. From Saccharomyces cerevisiae (strain ATCC 204508 / S288c) (Baker's yeast).
   2805..3246    -  promoter       GAL1 promoter: S. cerevisiae GAL1; inducible promoter, regulated by Gal4
   3480..3498    -  promoter       T3 promoter: promoter for bacteriophage T3 RNA polymerase
   3543..3559    -  protein_bind   lac operator: The lac repressor binds to the lac operator to inhibit transcription in E. coli. This inhibition can be relieved by adding lactose or isopropyl-β-D-thiogalactopyranoside (IPTG). lac repressor encoded by lacI
   3567..3597    -  promoter       lac promoter: promoter for the E. coli lac operon
   3612..3633    -  protein_bind   CAP binding site: CAP binding activates transcription in the presence of cAMP. E. coli catabolite activator protein
   3646..3738    -  CDS            lacI (fragment): lac repressor; lacI; The lac repressor binds to the lac operator to inhibit transcription in E. coli. This inhibition can be relieved by adding lactose or isopropyl-β-D-thiogalactopyranoside (IPTG).
   3740..3873    -  rep_origin     RSF ori (fragment): Plasmids containing the RSF 1030 origin of replication can be propagated in E. coli cells that contain additional plasmids with compatible origins.
   3922..4510    -  rep_origin     ori: high-copy-number ColE1/pMB1/pBR322/pUC origin of replication
   4681..5496    -  CDS            KanR: aminoglycoside phosphotransferase; aph(3')-Ia; confers resistance to kanamycin in bacteria or G418 (Geneticin®) in eukaryotes
   5497..5601    -  promoter       AmpR promoter: bla
   5638..447     +  misc_feature   CEN/ARS (across the origin): S. cerevisiae CEN6 centromere fused to an autonomously replicating sequence
