[The description below was written by a language model from this plasmid's Addgene catalogue record and pLannotate feature annotations shown in this document.]
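Description:
pJYDN3p is a bacteria/yeast shuttle vector built on the pJYD yeast surface display backbone, and it serves as the positive control for expression attempts with the companion plasmid pJYDN3n. In E. coli it replicates from a high-copy ColE1/pUC-type origin and is selected with kanamycin through an aph(3')-Ia resistance gene driven by the bla (AmpR) promoter. In Saccharomyces cerevisiae it is maintained as a low-copy centromeric plasmid through a CEN6/ARS element, with TRP1 under its own promoter complementing tryptophan auxotrophy. Remnants of lac regulatory elements, a T3 promoter and fragments of bom and RSF origin sequences are also annotated and appear to be backbone carry-over.

The payload is a galactose-inducible display cassette under the GAL1 promoter. The annotation shows a fragment of the alpha mating factor (MFα1) leader, which would direct the product into the secretory pathway. This is followed by Aga2p, the a-agglutinin subunit that anchors fusions to the yeast cell wall by pairing with Aga1p, and then by eUnaG2, an engineered variant of the eel UnaG protein that fluoresces green only when bound to bilirubin. The catalogue entry also lists an N-terminal ALFA tag and C-terminal HA and myc tags, though these short epitopes were not picked up in the feature table. According to the record, the plasmid differs from its backbone by a 1 bp insertion and by replacement of the stop codons in the multiple cloning site. This presumably puts the whole fusion in frame, so that surface expression can be read out either by eUnaG2 fluorescence or by ALFA-tag detection with the DnbALFA reagent. The sequenced record is 5,694 nt, somewhat larger than the 5,255 bp total stated in the catalogue fields.
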