Addgene plasmid #162457: pJYDN3p
Purpose: Positive control plasmid for pJYDN3n plasmid expression attempts. It contains both eUnaG2 bilirubin dependent fluorescent protein and ALFA-tag for DnbALFA based detection on the cell surface.
Depositing lab: Gideon Schreiber. Publication: An enhanced yeast display platform demonstrates the binding plasticity under various selection pressures. Zahradník J, Dey D, Marciano S, Schreiber G. bioRxiv Preprint 2020 10.1101/2020.12.16.423176.
Backbone
  Vector backbone: New backbone pJYD
  Backbone manufacturer: Dr. Jiri Zahradnik
  Backbone size w/o insert (bp): 5254
  Total vector size (bp): 5255
  Modifications to backbone: Insertion of 1 bp and replacement of stop codons in MCS
  Vector type: Shuttle vector bacteria/yeast
  Selectable markers: TRP1
Growth in bacteria
  Bacterial resistance: Kanamycin, 50 μg/mL
  Growth temperature: 37°C
  Growth strain: DH5alpha
  Copy number: Unknown
Gene/Insert
  Gene/Insert name: Aga2p-eUnaG2
  Insert size (bp): 939
  Entrez Gene: AGA2 (a.k.a. YGL032C)
  Promoter: GAL1
  Tag / fusion protein: ALFA tag (N terminal on insert); HA and myc tags (C terminal on insert); eUnaG2 fluorescent protein (C terminal on insert)
  Cloning method: Unknown
  Sequencing primers: 5′ GaL1b_F primer: CCTCTATACTTTAACGTCAAGGAG
Terms and licenses: Academic/Nonprofit Terms; Industry Terms: Not Available to Industry
Depositor comments: Please visit https://www.biorxiv.org/content/10.1101/2020.12.16.423176v1 for bioRxiv preprint.
How to cite: pJYDN3p was a gift from Gideon Schreiber (Addgene plasmid # 162457 ; http://n2t.net/addgene:162457 ; RRID:Addgene_162457)
