>Addgene plasmid #162457 | pJYDN3p | depositor partial sequence | sequence record 314846 | Sequenced 3530 - 5251
ACGCCAGCAACGCGGCACTTTGTAACTGAGCTGTCATTTTGCTGGCCCAGCTGGTCGACCGCGGCTAAGC
AGTACTGGTACCGTTGTGGAAATGTAAAGAGCCCCATTATCTTAGCCTAAAAAAACCTTCTCTTTGGAAC
TTTCAGTAATACGCTTAACTGCTCATTGCTATATTGAAGTACGGATTAGAAGCCGCCGAGCGGGTGACAG
CCCTCCGAAGGAAGACTCTCCTCCGTGCGTCCTCGTCTTCACCGGTCGCGTTCCTGAAACGCAGATGTGC
CTCGCGCCGCACTGCTCCGAACAATAAAGATTCTACAATACTAGCTTTTATGGTTATGAAGAGGAAAAAT
TGGCAGTAACCTGGCCCCACAAACCTTCAAATGAACGAATCAAATTAACAACCATAGGATGATAATGCGA
TTAGTTTTTTAGCCTTATTTCTGGGGTAATTAATCAGCGAAGCGATGATTTTTGATCTATTAACAGATAT
ATAAATGCAAAAACTGCATAACCACTTTAACTAATACTTTCAACATTTTCGGTTTGTATTACTTCTTATT
CAAATGTAATAAAAGTATCAACAAAAAATTGTTAATATACCTCTATACTTTAACGTCAAGGAGAAAAAAC
CCCGGATCGAATTCCCTACTTCATACATTTTCAATTAAGATGAGGTTCCCATCTATTTTCACCGCTGTTG
TTTTTGCTGCTTCTTCTGCTTTGGCTGCTCCAGCTAATGGTCCATCCAGATTGGAAGAAGAATTGAGAAG
AAGATTAACCGAACCACATATGGAAGCATGCTTAATTAAGGCGCCTTATCTCGAGGGGGGCGGATCCTCT
GGTGGAGGTGGTTCGGGCGGAGGTGGTAACGGATCTAATGGTTCTGGCGGTAGCTCTGCACAGGAACTGA
CAACTATATGCGAGCAAATCCCCTCACCAACTTTAGAATCGACGCCGTACTCTTTGTCAACGACTACTAT
TTTGGCCAACGGGAAGGCAATGCAAGGAGTTTTTGAATATTACAAATCAGTAACGTTTGTCAGTAATTGC
GGTTCTCACCCCTCAACAACTAGCAAAGGCAGCCCCATAAACACACAGTATGTTTTTAAGGACAATAGCT
CGACGATTGAAGGTAGATACCCATACGACGTTCCAGACTACGCTCTGCAGGCTAGTGGTGGAGGAGGCTC
TGGTGGAGGTGGTAGCGGAGGCGGAGGGTCGGCTAGCCATGAACAGAAGTTGATCTCTGAAGAAGATTTG
ATGTTAGAAAAATTTGTTGGCACCTGGAAGATCGAATCCTCTGAAAATTTTGGTGAATACTTGAAGGCTA
TCGGTGCCCCAAAAGAATTGGCTGATGCTGGTGATGCTACTACTCCAGTCTTGTACATTTCTCAAAAGGA
TGGTGATAAGATGACCGTCAAGATTGAAAACGGTCCACCAACTTTTTTGGATACCCAAGTTTCTTTCAAG
TTGGGTGAAGAATTCGACGAATTTCCATCCGATAGAAGAAAGGGTGTTAAGTCCGTTGTTAACTTGTCTG
GTGAGAAGTTGGTTTACGTTCAAAAGTGGGATGGTAAAGAAACCACTTACGTCAGAGAAATCAAGGACGG
TAAATTGGTTGTTACTTTGACCATGGGTGATGTTGTTGCTGTTAGATCTTATAGAAGGGCCTCTGAATAA
TAGAGATCTGATAACAACAGTGTAGATGTAACAAAATCGAC
